Addgene plasmid #41759: pDM10
Depositing lab: Jeff Gelles. Depositing organization: Brandeis University. Publication: FRET measurements of kinesin neck orientation reveal a structural basis for processivity and asymmetry. Martin DS, Fathi R, Mitchison TJ, Gelles J. Proc Natl Acad Sci U S A. 2010 Mar 23;107(12):5453-8. Epub 2010 Mar 8. 10.1073/pnas.0914924107 PubMed 20212149.
Backbone
  Vector backbone: pT7-7
  Vector type: Bacterial Expression
Growth in bacteria
  Bacterial resistance: Ampicillin, 100 μg/mL
  Growth temperature: 37°C
  Growth strain: DH5alpha
  Copy number: Unknown
Gene/Insert
  Gene/Insert name: kinesin heavy chain
  Species: D. melanogaster (fly); E. coli
  Mutation: residues 1-401; C45S C338S A378C C451S
  Entrez Gene: Khc (a.k.a. Dmel_CG7765, 2R6, CG7765, DK, DKH, Dm KHC, DmK, DmKHC, Dmel\CG7765, Dmkin, KHC, KIF 5A, KIF5, KIF5B, KIN, Kif5, Kin, Kin-1, Kinesin, Kinesin-1, khc, kin, kinesin, kinesin-1, l(2)W12, l(2)k13219, l(2)k13314, l(2R)W12, pgs)
  Tag / fusion protein: bccp (C terminal on insert); His6 (C terminal on insert)
Resource information
  A portion of this plasmid was derived from a plasmid made by: Larry Goldstein; John Cronan
Terms and licenses: Academic/Nonprofit Terms; Industry Terms: Not Available to Industry
How to cite: pDM10 was a gift from Jeff Gelles (Addgene plasmid # 41759 ; http://n2t.net/addgene:41759 ; RRID:Addgene_41759)
