[The description below was written by a language model from this plasmid's Addgene catalogue record and pLannotate feature annotations shown in this document.]
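Description:
pDM10 is a bacterial expression plasmid built on the pT7-7 backbone for producing an engineered fragment of Drosophila melanogaster kinesin heavy chain (Khc, kinesin-1) in E. coli. It is propagated through a ColE1/pMB1-type origin and selected with ampicillin via the β-lactamase gene and its native promoter. Only a short fragment of rop and a remnant of the tet promoter are annotated, and the record lists copy number as unknown. Expression is driven by a bacteriophage T7 promoter followed by the efficient ribosome binding site from T7 gene 10, so protein production requires a host that supplies T7 RNA polymerase.

The insert encodes kinesin residues 1–401, covering the motor domain and adjacent neck region. According to the catalogue, it is fused at its C terminus to a segment of the E. coli biotin carboxyl carrier protein (BCCP, accB) and a His6 tag. The BCCP domain is biotinylated in vivo in E. coli, which allows attachment to avidin or streptavidin surfaces, and the His6 tag supports metal-affinity purification. The listed substitutions (C45S, C338S, A378C, C451S) remove cysteines and add one at position 378. This pattern fits site-specific labelling of the neck, in keeping with the associated study's FRET measurements of kinesin neck orientation. C451S lies beyond residue 401 and so presumably falls in the fused portion, though the record does not clarify this.

The automated feature table labels the start of the coding region as rat Kif5c. This most likely reflects a homology match among conserved kinesin-1 motor domains rather than the true source, which the catalogue gives as fly. The His6 tag is not annotated separately.
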