Features (pLannotate 1.2.2; 9 found; start..end, strand, type, name):
     23..736     +  CDS            Kif5c: KIF5C_RAT - Also known as Nkhc2. Experimental evidence at protein level: Swiss-Prot protein existence level 1. Involved in synaptic transmission (By similarity). Mediates dendritic trafficking of mRNAs (By similarity). Kinesin is a microtubule-associated force-producing protein that may play a role in organelle transport (By similarity). Required for anterograde axonal transportation of MAPK8IP3/JIP3 which is essential for MAPK8IP3/JIP3 function in axon elongation (PubMed:23576431). From Rattus norvegicus (Rat).
   1187..1474    +  CDS            accB (fragment): BCCP_ECOLI - Also known as fabE. Experimental evidence at protein level: Swiss-Prot protein existence level 1. This protein is a component of the acetyl coenzyme A carboxylase complex; first, biotin carboxylase catalyzes the carboxylation of the carrier protein and then the transcarboxylase transfers the carboxyl group to form malonyl-CoA. From Escherichia coli (strain K12).
   1515..1539    -  promoter       tet promoter (fragment): E. coli promoter for tetracycline efflux protein gene
   1592..2452    -  CDS            AmpR: β-lactamase; bla; confers resistance to ampicillin, carbenicillin, and related antibiotics
   2453..2557    -  promoter       AmpR promoter: bla
   2773..3361    +  rep_origin     ori: high-copy-number ColE1/pMB1/pBR322/pUC origin of replication
   3801..3838    -  CDS            rop (fragment): Rop protein, which maintains plasmids at low copy number; rop
   3872..3890    +  promoter       T7 promoter: promoter for bacteriophage T7 RNA polymerase
   3922..3944    +  RBS            RBS: efficient ribosome binding site from bacteriophage T7 gene 10 (Olins and Rangwala, 1989)
>Addgene plasmid #41759 | pDM10 | depositor full sequence | sequence record 56300 | pDM10 sequence 3950 bps
TATGTCCGCGGAACGAGAGATTCCCGCCGAGGACAGCATCAAAGTGGTCTGCCGATTCCGACCGCTGAAC
GACAGCGAAGAGAAGGCCGGCTCCAAGTTCGTGGTCAAGTTCCCCAACAATGTGGAGGAGAACTCCATAT
CCATAGCGGGCAAGGTGTATTTGTTCGACAAGGTCTTCAAACCGAATGCATCCCAGGAAAAGGTCTACAA
TGAGGCGGCCAAGTCCATTGTTACGGATGTCCTGGCCGGGTACAATGGAACGATATTCGCATATGGTCAG
ACGTCCTCCGGAAAAACGCATACGATGGAGGGCGTGATCGGGGACTCCGTAAAACAGGGTATCATACCAC
GTATCGTCAACGACATTTTCAATCACATCTACGCGATGGAGGTGAACCTGGAGTTTCACATCAAGGTCTC
CTACTACGAGATCTACATGGACAAGATTCGAGATCTGTTGGACGTCTCCAAGGTGAACCTTAGTGTGCAC
GAGGATAAGAACCGGGTGCCGTACGTCAAGGGCGCTACGGAACGGTTCGTCTCGTCGCCGGAGGATGTTT
TCGAGGTGATCGAGGAGGGCAAATCCAATCGTCACATCGCTGTGACAAACATGAACGAGCATTCTTCGCG
ATCCCACTCAGTATTCCTTATCAATGTGAAGCAGGAGAACCTGGAGAACCAGAAGAAACTATCCGGCAAA
CTCTACCTGGTGGATTTGGCCGGTTCCGAGAAGGTTTCCAAGACTGGAGCGGAGGGAACCGTTCTTGATG
AAGCCAAGAACATCAACAAGTCGCTGTCGGCCTTGGGCAACGTAATTTCTGCCCTGGCGGACGGAAACAA
AACGCACATCCCCTACCGTGATTCCAAGCTAACGCGCATCCTGCAGGAGTCGCTGGGAGGCAACGCACGC
ACAACCATCGTCATCTGCTGCTCTCCAGCCAGTTTCAACGAATCTGAAACGAAGTCAACGCTGGACTTCG
GTCGTAGAGCCAAGACAGTGAAGAACGTGGTCTCCGTTAACGAGGAGCTTACTGCCGAGGAATGGAAGCG
ACGCTATGAAAAGGAGAAGGAAAAGAACGCCCGACTAAAGGGTAAGGTGGAGAAGCTGGAGATCGAGCTT
GCGCGCTGGAGATGCGGTGAAACTGTTAAGGCGGAGGAGCAAATCAACATGGAGGATCTCATGGAGGCAA
GCACGCCCAACCTGCGCAAGGCCATGGAAGCGCCAGCAGCAGCGGAAATCAGTGGTCACATCGTACGTTC
CCCGATGGTTGGTACTTTCTACCGCACCCCAAGCCCGGACGCAAAAGCGTTCATCGAAGTGGGTCAGAAA
GTCAACGTGGGCGATACCCTGTCCATCGTTGAAGCCATGAAAATGATGAACCAGATCGAAGCGGACAAAT
CCGGTACCGTTAAAGCTATCCTTGTTGAATCTGGTCAGCCGGTTGAATTCGACGAACCGCTTGTTGTTAT
CGAATTATCTGAGACTAGTGGGCACCACCATCACCATCACTGACAAGCTTATCGATGATAAGCTGTCAAA
CATGAGAATTAAATCAATCTAAAGTATATATGAGTAAACTTGGTCTGACAGTTACCAATGCTTAATCAGT
GAGGCACCTATCTCAGCGATCTGTCTATTTCGTTCATCCATAGTTGCCTGACTCCCCGTCGTGTAGATAA
CTACGATACGGGAGGGCTTACCATCTGGCCCCAGTGCTGCAATGATACCGCGAGACCCACGCTCACCGGC
TCCAGATTTATCAGCAATAAACCAGCCAGCCGGAAGGGCCGAGCGCAGAAGTGGTCCTGCAACTTTATCC
GCCTCCATCCAGTCTATTAATTGTTGCCGGGAAGCTAGAGTAAGTAGTTCGCCAGTTAATAGTTTGCGCA
ACGTTGTTGCCATTGCTACAGGCATCGTGGTGTCACGCTCGTCGTTTGGTATGGCTTCATTCAGCTCCGG
TTCCCAACGATCAAGGCGAGTTACATGATCCCCCATGTTGTGCAAAAAAGCGGTTAGCTCCTTCGGTCCT
CCGATCGTTGTCAGAAGTAAGTTGGCCGCAGTGTTATCACTCATGGTTATGGCAGCACTGCATAATTCTC
TTACTGTCATGCCATCCGTAAGATGCTTTTCTGTGACTGGTGAGTACTCAACCAAGTCATTCTGAGAATA
GTGTATGCGGCGACCGAGTTGCTCTTGCCCGGCGTCAACACGGGATAATACCGCGCCACATAGCAGAACT
TTAAAAGTGCTCATCATTGGAAAACGTTCTTCGGGGCGAAAACTCTCAAGGATCTTACCGCTGTTGAGAT
CCAGTTCGATGTAACCCACTCGTGCACCCAACTGATCTTCAGCATCTTTTACTTTCACCAGCGTTTCTGG
GTGAGCAAAAACAGGAAGGCAAAATGCCGCAAAAAAGGGAATAAGGGCGACACGGAAATGTTGAATACTC
ATACTCTTCCTTTTTCAATATTATTGAAGCATTTATCAGGGTTATTGTCTCATGAGCGGATACATATTTG
AATGTATTTAGAAAAATAAACAAATAGGGGTTCCGCGCACATTTCCCCGAAAAGTGCCACCTGACGTCTA
AGAAACCATTATTATCATGACATTAACCTATAAAAATAGGCGTATCACGAGGCCCTTTCGTCTTCAAGAA
TTAAAAGGATCTAGGTGAAGATCCTTTTTGATAATCTCATGACCAAAATCCCTTAACGTGAGTTTTCGTT
CCACTGAGCGTCAGACCCCGTAGAAAAGATCAAAGGATCTTCTTGAGATCCTTTTTTTCTGCGCGTAATC
TGCTGCTTGCAAACAAAAAAACCACCGCTACCAGCGGTGGTTTGTTTGCCGGATCAAGAGCTACCAACTC
TTTTTCCGAAGGTAACTGGCTTCAGCAGAGCGCAGATACCAAATACTGTCCTTCTAGTGTAGCCGTAGTT
AGGCCACCACTTCAAGAACTCTGTAGCACCGCCTACATACCTCGCTCTGCTAATCCTGTTACCAGTGGCT
GCTGCCAGTGGCGATAAGTCGTGTCTTACCGGGTTGGACTCAAGACGATAGTTACCGGATAAGGCGCAGC
GGTCGGGCTGAACGGGGGGTTCGTGCACACAGCCCAGCTTGGAGCGAACGACCTACACCGAACTGAGATA
CCTACAGCGTGAGCATTGAGAAAGCGCCACGCTTCCCGAAGGGAGAAAGGCGGACAGGTATCCGGTAAGC
GGCAGGGTCGGAACAGGAGAGCGCACGAGGGAGCTTCCAGGGGGAAACGCCTGGTATCTTTATAGTCCTG
TCGGGTTTCGCCACCTCTGACTTGAGCGTCGATTTTTGTGATGCTCGTCAGGGGGGCGGAGCCTATGGAA
AAACGCCAGCAACGCGGCCTTTTTACGGTTCCTGGCCTTTTGCTGGCCTTTTGCTCACATGTTCTTTCCT
GCGTTATCCCCTGATTCTGTGGATAACCGTATTACCGCCTTTGAGTGAGCTGATACCGCTCGCCGCAGCC
GAACGACCGAGCGCAGCGAGTCAGTGAGCGAGGAAGCGGAAGAGCGCCTGATGCGGTATTTTCTCCTTAC
GCATCTGTGCGGTATTTCACACCGCATACAGATCTGTATGGTGCACTCTCAGTACAATCTGCTCTGATGC
CGCATAGTTAAGCCAGTATATACACTCCGCTATCGCTACGTGACTGGGTCATGGCTGCGCCCCGACACCC
GCCAACACCCGCTGACGCGCCCTGACGGGCTTGTCTGCTCCCGGCATCCGCTTACAGACAAGCTGTGACC
GTCTCCGGGAGCTGCATGTGTCAGAGGTTTTCACCGTCATCACCGAAACGCGCGAGGCCCAGCGATTCGA
ACTTCTGATAGACTTCGAAATTAATACGACTCACTATAGGGAGACCACAACGGTTTCCCTCTAGAAATAA
TTTTGTTTAACTTTAAGAAGGAGATATACA
