>Addgene plasmid #41759 | pDM10 | addgene partial sequence | sequence record 67764 | T7 5'-TAATACGACTCACTATAGGG-3'
GAAATAATTTTGTTTAACTTTAAGAAGGAGATATACATATGTCCGCGGAACGAGAGATTCCCGCCGAGGA
CAGCATCAAAGTGGTCTGCCGATTCCGACCGCTGAACGACAGCGAAGAGAAGGCCGGCTCCAAGTTCGTG
GTCAAGTTCCCCAACAATGTGGAGGAGAACTCCATATCCATAGCGGGCAAGGTGTATTTGTTCGACAAGG
TCTTCAAACCGAATGCATCCCAGGAAAAGGTCTACAATGAGGCGGCCAAGTCCATTGTTACGGATGTCCT
GGCCGGGTACAATGGAACGATATTCGCATATGGTCAGACGTCCTCCGGAAAAACGCATACGATGGAGGGC
GTGATCGGGGACTCCGTAAAACAGGGTATCATACCACGTATCGTCAACGACATTTTCAATCACATCTACG
CGATGGAGGTGAACCTGGAGTTTCACATCAAGGTCTCCTACTACGAGATCTACATGGACAAGATTCGAGA
TCTGTTGGACGTCTCCAAGGTGAACCTTAGTGTGCACGAGGATAAGAACCGGGTGCCGTACGTCAAGGGC
GCTACGGAACGGTTCGTCTCGTCGCCGGAGGATGTTTTCGAGGTGATCGAGGAGGGCAAATCCAATCGTC
ACATCGCTGTGACAAACATGAACGAGCATTCTTCGCGATCCCACTCAGTATTCCTTATCAATGTGAAGCA
GGAGAACCTGGAGAACCAGAAGAAACTATCCGGCAAACTCTACCTGGTGGATTTGGCCGGTTCCGAGAAG
GTTTCCAAGACTGGAGCGGAGGGAACCGTTCTTGATGAAGCCAAGAACATCAACAAGTCGCTGTCGGCCT
TGGGCAACGTAATTTCTGCCCTGGCGGACGGAAACAAAACGCACATCCCCTACCGTGATTCCAAGCTAAC
GCGCATCCTGCAGGA
