>Addgene plasmid #41759 | pDM10 | addgene partial sequence | sequence record 67765 | Amp-F 5'-AAGCCCTCCCGTATCGTAGT-3'
GGCAACTATGGATGAACGAAATAGACAGATCGCTGAGATAGGTGCCTCACTGATTAAGCATTGGTAACTG
TCAGACCAAGTTTACTCATATATACTTTAGATTGATTTAATTCTCATGTTTGACAGCTTATCATCGATAA
GCTTGTCAGTGATGGTGATGGTGGTGCCCACTAGTCTCAGATAATTCGATAACAACAAGCGGTTCGTCGA
ATTCAACCGGCTGACCAGATTCAACAAGGATAGCTTTAACGGTACCGGATTTGTCCGCTTCGATCTGGTT
CATCATTTTCATGGCTTCAACGATGGACAGGGTATCGCCCACGTTGACTTTCTGACCCACTTCGATGAAC
GCTTTTGCGTCCGGGCTTGGGGTGCGGTAGAAAGTACCAACCATCGGGGAACGTACGATGTGACCACTGA
TTTCCGCTGCTGCTGGCGCTTCCATGGCCTTGCGCAGGTTGGGCGTGCTTGCCTCCATGAGATCCTCCAT
GTTGATTTGCTCCTCCGCCTTAACAGTTTCACCGCATCTCCAGCGCGCAAGCTCGATCTCCAGCTTCTCC
ACCTTACCCTTTAGTCGGGCGTTCTTTTCCTTCTCCTTTTCATAGCGTCGCTTCCATTCCTCGGCAGTAA
GCTCCTCGTTAACGGAGACCACGTTCTTCACTGTCTTGGCTCTACGACCGAAGTCCAGCGTTGACTTCGT
TTCAGATTCGTTGAAACTGGCTGGAGAGCAGCAGATGACGATGGTTGTGCGTGCGTTGCCTCCCAGCGAC
TCCTGCAGGATGCGCGTTAGCTTGGAATCACGGTAGGGGATGTGCGTTTTGTTTCCGTCCGCCAGGGCAG
AAATTACGTTGCCCAAGGCCGACAGCGACTTGTTGATGTTCTTGGCTTCATCAAGAACGGTTCCCTCCGC
TCCAGTCTTGGAAACCTTCTCGGAACCGGCCAAATCCACCAGGTAGAGTTTGCCGGATAGTTTCTTCTGG
TTCTCCAGGTTCTCCTGCTTCACATTGATAAGGAATACTGAGTGGGATCGCGAAGAATGC
